Addgene plasmid #49194: pPCR-Script-mLIP
Purpose: initial cloning vector for mLIP fragment of C/EBPbeta
Depositing lab: Jed Friedman. Depositing organization: University of Colorado Denver and Anschutz Medical Campus.
Backbone
  Vector backbone: pPCR-Script Amp SK(+)
  Backbone manufacturer: Stratagene
  Backbone size w/o insert (bp): 2961
  Total vector size (bp): 3450
  Vector type: Bacterial Expression ; cloning vector
Growth in bacteria
  Bacterial resistance: Ampicillin, 100 μg/mL
  Growth temperature: 37°C
  Growth strain: DH5alpha
  Copy number: High Copy
Gene/Insert
  Gene/Insert name: C/EBPbeta (LIP fragment) (alt name: CCAAT/enhancer binding protein (C/EBP), beta)
  Species: M. musculus (mouse)
  Insert size (bp): 463
  Mutation: only the LIP fragment
  Entrez Gene: Cebpb (a.k.a. C/EBPbeta, CRP2, IL-6DBP, LAP, LIP, NF-IL6, NF-M, Nfil6)
  Promoter: lac
  Cloning method: Restriction Enzyme; 5′ cloning site EcoRV (not destroyed); 3′ cloning site KpnI (not destroyed)
  Sequencing primers: 5′ T7
Terms and licenses: Academic/Nonprofit Terms; Industry Terms: Not Available to Industry
How to cite: pPCR-Script-mLIP was a gift from Jed Friedman (Addgene plasmid # 49194 ; http://n2t.net/addgene:49194 ; RRID:Addgene_49194)
