[The description below was written by a language model from this plasmid's Addgene catalogue record.]
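Description:
pPCR-Script-mLIP is a small bacterial cloning plasmid of about 3.45 kb, built on the commercial pPCR-Script Amp SK(+) backbone (roughly 2.96 kb), a pBluescript-type vector designed for capturing PCR products. It is maintained at high copy number in standard E. coli cloning strains and selected with ampicillin. No feature table accompanies the record, so individual backbone elements such as the origin of replication are not itemised, although the high copy number fits the vector family.

The insert is a 463 bp fragment of mouse Cebpb (CCAAT/enhancer binding protein beta) comprising only the LIP portion of the gene. LIP is the short, N-terminally truncated C/EBPbeta isoform, which keeps the C-terminal DNA-binding and dimerisation region but lacks most of the transactivation domain, and is generally regarded as an inhibitory counterpart to the longer LAP isoforms. The fragment sits between EcoRV and KpnI sites in the polylinker, both of which remain intact, so it can be excised again with those enzymes. The listed promoter is lac, the promoter that flanks the polylinker in this backbone. The record does not indicate any tag or fusion, or that bacterial expression of the protein was the goal. A T7 primer site next to the polylinker allows the insert to be sequenced.

The stated purpose is as an initial cloning vector for the mLIP fragment: an intermediate in which the amplified sequence can be propagated, verified and then subcloned into downstream expression or delivery vectors, which the record does not specify.
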