>Addgene plasmid #49194 | pPCR-Script-mLIP | addgene partial sequence | sequence record 73607 | M13_pUC_fwd
GGGCGAATTGGGTACCGGGCCCCCCCTCGAGGTCGACGGTATCGATAAGCTTGATATCGAATTCCTGCAG
CCCGGGGGATCCGCCCGCGCGATATCCTAGCAGTGGCCCGCCGAGGCCAGCAGCGGCTCGGGCAGCTGCT
TGAACAAGTTCCGCAGGGTGCTGAGCTCTCGCGACAGCTGCTCCACCTTCTTCTGCAGCCGCTCGTTCTC
CGCCGTCAGCTCCAGCACCTTGTGCTGCGTCTCCAGGTTGCGCATCTTGGCCTTGTCGCGGCTCTTGCGC
ACCGCGATGTTGTTGCGCTCGCGCCGCATCTTGTACTCGTCGCTCAGCTTGTCCACCGTCTTCTTGGCCT
TGGCCTTGGCGGGCGCGGCCGGCGGCCCCGCGAAGCAGGCGGCGGGCGCGGCCTTGGCGTCGGCGGGGCT
CGGCGTGCCGGGCGGGCTGGACGACGACGACGTGGACAGGCTGCCGCTGCTGCCGCTCGGCGTCGCCTGG
TAGCCCAGGTAGGCGCGCAGGGCGAACGGGAAACCGGCCGCCATGGTGGGGTACCGCGTGGGCTAGAGCG
GCCGCCACCGCGGTGGAGCTCCAGCTTTTGTTCCCTTTAGTGAGGGTTAATTGCGCGCTTGGCGTAATCA
TGGTCATAGCTGTTTCCTGTGTGAAATTGTTATCCGCTCACAATTCCACACAACATACGAGCCGGAAGCA
TAAAGTGTAAAGCCT
